Addgene plasmid #223932: HCT132_rAAV-eHGT_1499m-minBglobin-SYFP2-WPRE3-BGHpA
Purpose: Direct-expressing SYFP2 AAV virus
Depositing lab: Tanya Daigle & Allen Institute for Brain Science. Depositing organization: Allen Institute. Publication: Enhancer AAVs for targeting spinal motor neurons and descending motor pathways in rodents and macaque. Kussick E, Johansen N, Taskin N, Chowdhury A, Quinlan MA, Fraser A, Clark AG, Wynalda B, Martinez R, Groce EL, Reding M, Liang E, Shulga L, Huang C, Casper T, Clark M, Ho W, Gao Y, van Velthoven CTJ, Sobieski C, Ferrer R, Berg MR, Curtis BC, English C, Day JC, Fortuna MG, Donadio N, Newman D, Yao S, Chakka AB, Goldy J, Torkelson A, Guzman JB, Chakrabarty R, Nguy B, Guilford N, Pham TH, Wright V, Ronellenfitch K, Naidoo R, Kenney J, Williford A, Ramakrishnan C, Drinnenberg A, Gudsnuk K, Thyagarajan B, Smith KA, Dee N, Deisseroth K, Zeng H, Yao Z, Tasic B, Levi BP, Hodge R, Bakken TE, Lein ES, Ting JT, Daigle TL. Cell Rep. 2025 Jun 24;44(6):115730. doi: 10.1016/j.celrep.2025.115730. Epub 2025 May 21. PubMed 40403722.
Backbone
  Vector backbone: rAAV-minBglobin-SYFP2-WPRE3-BGHpA
  Backbone manufacturer: Allen Institute for Brain Science
  Backbone size w/o insert (bp): 4220
  Vector type: AAV
Growth in bacteria
  Bacterial resistance: Ampicillin, 100 μg/mL
  Growth temperature: 37°C
  Growth strain: NEB Stable
  Copy number: High Copy
Gene/Insert
  Gene/Insert name: SYFP2
  Species: Synthetic
  Insert size (bp): 720
  Mutation: N/A
  Promoter: minBglobin
  Cloning method: Gibson Cloning
  Sequencing primers: 5′ TTCCTGCGGCCGCACGCGT; 3′ GACTTTTATGCCCAGCCCGAGCTC
Terms and licenses: Academic/Nonprofit Terms; Industry Terms: Not Available to Industry
How to cite: HCT132_rAAV-eHGT_1499m-minBglobin-SYFP2-WPRE3-BGHpA was a gift from Tanya Daigle & Allen Institute for Brain Science (Addgene plasmid # 223932 ; http://n2t.net/addgene:223932 ; RRID:Addgene_223932)
