[The description below was written by a language model from this plasmid's Addgene catalogue record and pLannotate feature annotations shown in this document.]
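Description:
HCT132_rAAV-eHGT_1499m-minBglobin-SYFP2-WPRE3-BGHpA is a recombinant AAV transfer plasmid of about 5 kb, built on the Allen Institute's rAAV-minBglobin-SYFP2-WPRE3-BGHpA backbone and intended for packaging into AAV particles that directly express a yellow fluorescent reporter. In bacteria it is maintained as a high-copy plasmid through a ColE1/pUC-type origin and selected with ampicillin via the bla gene and its own promoter. An f1 phage origin and short remnants of pBR322 bom and rop sequences also lie in the backbone. The record lists a recombination-deficient growth strain, consistent with the need to keep the repetitive ITRs intact.

The payload sits between AAV2 inverted terminal repeats, which provide the signals for genome replication and encapsidation. The right ITR is annotated in full, while only short fragments of the left ITR were detected by the annotation tool. Downstream of the left ITR is an unannotated stretch of several hundred base pairs. By the construct's name and catalogue fields, this should hold the eHGT_1499m enhancer followed by the minimal beta-globin promoter, although neither element appears in the feature table. A minimal promoter has little activity on its own, so expression of the SYFP2 coding sequence, a fast-maturing monomeric yellow fluorescent protein derived from Aequorea victoria, depends on the activity of the adjacent enhancer. The transcript is stabilised by WPRE3, a shortened woodchuck hepatitis virus posttranscriptional element that is annotated here as two WPRE fragments, and it is terminated by the bovine growth hormone polyadenylation signal.

The associated publication concerns enhancer AAVs for targeting spinal motor neurons and descending motor pathways in rodents and macaque, so this vector likely serves to label cells in which the enhancer is active. The record does not state which cell population eHGT_1499m targets.
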