Features (pLannotate 1.2.2; 14 found; start..end, strand, type, name):
     12..39      +  repeat_region  AAV2 ITR (fragment): inverted terminal repeat of adeno-associated virus serotype 2 inverted
     68..95      +  repeat_region  AAV2 ITR (fragment): inverted terminal repeat of adeno-associated virus serotype 2 inverted
    989..1705    +  CDS            SYFP2: SYFP2 is a basic (constitutively fluorescent) yellow fluorescent protein published in 2006, derived from Aequorea victoria. It is reported to be a very rapidly-maturing monomer with moderate acid sensitivity.
   1745..1902    +  misc_feature   WPRE (fragment): woodchuck hepatitis virus posttranscriptional regulatory element
   1908..1988    +  misc_feature   WPRE (fragment): woodchuck hepatitis virus posttranscriptional regulatory element
   2005..2116    +  polyA_signal   bGH poly(A) signal: bovine growth hormone polyadenylation signal
   2234..2374    +  repeat_region  AAV2 ITR: inverted terminal repeat of adeno-associated virus serotype 2 inverted
   2379..2430    -  misc_feature   bom (fragment): basis of mobility region from pBR322
   2449..2904    +  rep_origin     f1 ori (sequence partly withheld): f1 bacteriophage origin of replication; arrow indicates direction of (+) strand synthesis
   2905..2954    -  misc_feature   bom (fragment): basis of mobility region from pBR322
   3056..3091    -  CDS            rop (fragment): Rop protein, which maintains plasmids at low copy number; rop
   3186..3290    +  promoter       AmpR promoter: bla
   3291..4151    +  CDS            AmpR: β-lactamase; bla; confers resistance to ampicillin, carbenicillin, and related antibiotics
   4322..4910    +  rep_origin     ori: high-copy-number ColE1/pMB1/pBR322/pUC origin of replication
>Addgene plasmid #223932 | HCT132_rAAV-eHGT_1499m-minBglobin-SYFP2-WPRE3-BGHpA | addgene full sequence | sequence record 442619 | Addgene NGS Result
CCTGCAGGCAGCTGCGCGCTCGCTCGCTCACTGAGGCCGCCCGGGCGTCGGGCGACCTTTGGTCGCCCGG
CCTCAGTGAGCGAGCGAGCGCGCAGAGAGGGAGTGGCCAACTCCATCACTAGGGGTTCCTGCGGCCGCAC
GCGTCCATCCCAAGAGAAAATTATAAACTTACTTAAAACACCGAGATAATTTTTTTTTTTTTGCAATTTT
GTTTTGTAACTTGGTTACATGATTCTCAAGCATGGATTTGTAGACGATGCCATTGTGTTGCAATGAAGAT
TGGACGCTCCTGGCAGTGTGAAGAAACATTCTTGGGGATAACTCAGCACAGTGCAAGATAAGGAGCTATG
GAAAGAGGAGCCTAAGAATTTGGTCTTCCATTATGATTGAATTCCTTTTTGACATTTCTGAAGATCCTGC
ACATAACTCTGCAGTTATTTTTGGATTCTGGGCTGATTGACCTTTGAATGCAGATCCGAGTCCACGCTGG
GCTGTGTGACAGTGGAGATTTGTAAGGCTTTCATAGCTGTAAACTTCTGGGTGACTGCATGCCAGTGTTC
TATTCAGGATAAGATCTCAAGAATCCCTAAAGGGATGAGATACAAAGGTTATAATTAGAAAATAGATATT
ATTATGCAGAGTCAGGATTCAGGACATTGTCACTATAGCCAGGCAATGTGACATTTTAATTCTCTTGACG
ATTGGAAAATTTTCAATAAGGCTAATGGGGCTCTTCTACCAATTGGTCTAAAGGCTGGAAATATATCATG
CATTATTATTATTATTTTCTTTAAATTGAGGCAAGCTCAGTCTTTCACTTCAGGCACATGTCCTTTAAAC
AATCAGTGTTACACAGTGGGCTAGCCATTGAGTTGGTAAGATTATGATGGAGCTCGGGCTGGGCATAAAA
GTCAGGGCAGAGCCATCTATTGCTTACATTTGCTTCTGGGATCCAGATCTTTCGAAGCTAGCGCTACCGG
TCGCCACCATGGTGAGCAAGGGCGAGGAGCTGTTCACCGGGGTGGTGCCCATCCTGGTCGAGCTGGACGG
CGACGTAAACGGCCACAAGTTCAGCGTGTCCGGCGAGGGCGAGGGCGATGCCACCTACGGCAAGCTGACC
CTGAAGCTGATCTGCACCACCGGCAAGCTGCCCGTGCCCTGGCCCACCCTCGTGACCACCCTGGGCTACG
GCGTGCAGTGCTTCGCCCGCTACCCCGACCACATGAAGCAGCACGACTTCTTCAAGTCCGCCATGCCCGA
AGGCTACGTCCAGGAGCGCACCATCTTCTTCAAGGACGACGGCAACTACAAGACCCGCGCCGAGGTGAAG
TTCGAGGGCGACACCCTGGTGAACCGCATCGAGCTGAAGGGCATCGACTTCAAGGAGGACGGCAACATCC
TGGGGCACAAGCTGGAGTACAACTACAACAGCCACAACGTCTATATCACCGCCGACAAGCAGAAGAACGG
CATCAAGGCCAACTTCAAGATCCGCCACAACATCGAGGACGGCGGCGTGCAGCTCGCCGACCACTACCAG
CAGAACACCCCCATCGGCGACGGCCCCGTGCTGCTGCCCGACAACCACTACCTGAGCTACCAGTCCAAGC
TGAGCAAAGACCCCAACGAGAAGCGCGATCACATGGTCCTGCTGGAGTTCGTGACCGCCGCCGGGATCAC
TCTCGGCATGGACGAGCTGTACAAGTAAGTCGACGGCGCGCCGCGGCCGCGAATTCGATATCATAATCAA
CCTCTGGATTACAAAATTTGTGAAAGATTGACTGGTATTCTTAACTATGTTGCTCCTTTTACGCTATGTG
GATACGCTGCTTTAATGCCTTTGTATCATGCTATTGCTTCCCGTATGGCTTTCATTTTCTCCTCCTTGTA
TAAATCCTGGTTAGTTCTTGCCACGGCGGAACTCATCGCCGCCTGCCTTGCCCGCTGCTGGACAGGGGCT
CGGCTGTTGGGCACTGACAATTCCGTGGCTCGAGAGATCTTCGACTGTGCCTTCTAGTTGCCAGCCATCT
GTTGTTTGCCCCTCCCCCGTGCCTTCCTTGACCCTGGAAGGTGCCACTCCCACTGTCCTTTCCTAATAAA
ATGAGGAAATTGCATCGCATTGTCTGAGTAGGTGTCATTCTATTCTGGGGGGTGGGGTGGGGCAGGACAG
CAAGGGGGAGGATTGGGAAGACAATAGCAGGCATGAGATCTCACGTGCGGACCGAGCGGCCGCAGGAACC
CCTAGTGATGGAGTTGGCCACTCCCTCTCTGCGCGCTCGCTCGCTCACTGAGGCCGGGCGACCAAAGGTC
GCCCGACGCCCGGGCTTTGCCCGGGCGGCCTCAGTGAGCGAGCGAGCGCGCAGCTGCCTGCAGGGGCGCC
TGATGCGGTATTTTCTCCTTACGCATCTGTGCGGTATTTCACACCGCATA
[95 nt withheld, positions 2431-2525]
T
[46 nt withheld, positions 2527-2572]
C
[141 nt withheld, positions 2574-2714]
CCTTTGACGTTGGAGTCCACGTTCTTT
[37 nt withheld, positions 2742-2778]
ACTCTATCTCGGGCTATTCTTTTGATTTATAAGGGATTTTGCCGATTTCGGTCTATTGGTTAAAAAATGA
GCTGATTTAACAAAAATTTAACGCGAATTTTAACAAAATATTAACGTTTACAATTTTATGGTGCACTCTC
AGTACAATCTGCTCTGATGCCGCATAGTTAAGCCAGCCCCGACACCCGCCAACACCCGCTGACGCGCCCT
GACGGGCTTGTCTGCTCCCGGCATCCGCTTACAGACAAGCTGTGACCGTCTCCGGGAGCTGCATGTGTCA
GAGGTTTTCACCGTCATCACCGAAACGCGCGAGACGAAAGGGCCTCGTGATACGCCTATTTTTATAGGTT
AATGTCATGATAATAATGGTTTCTTAGACGTCAGGTGGCACTTTTCGGGGAAATGTGCGCGGAACCCCTA
TTTGTTTATTTTTCTAAATACATTCAAATATGTATCCGCTCATGAGACAATAACCCTGATAAATGCTTCA
ATAATATTGAAAAAGGAAGAGTATGAGTATTCAACATTTCCGTGTCGCCCTTATTCCCTTTTTTGCGGCA
TTTTGCCTTCCTGTTTTTGCTCACCCAGAAACGCTGGTGAAAGTAAAAGATGCTGAAGATCAGTTGGGTG
CACGAGTGGGTTACATCGAACTGGATCTCAACAGCGGTAAGATCCTTGAGAGTTTTCGCCCCGAAGAACG
TTTTCCAATGATGAGCACTTTTAAAGTTCTGCTATGTGGCGCGGTATTATCCCGTATTGACGCCGGGCAA
GAGCAACTCGGTCGCCGCATACACTATTCTCAGAATGACTTGGTTGAGTACTCACCAGTCACAGAAAAGC
ATCTTACGGATGGCATGACAGTAAGAGAATTATGCAGTGCTGCCATAACCATGAGTGATAACACTGCGGC
CAACTTACTTCTGACAACGATCGGAGGACCGAAGGAGCTAACCGCTTTTTTGCACAACATGGGGGATCAT
GTAACTCGCCTTGATCGTTGGGAACCGGAGCTGAATGAAGCCATACCAAACGACGAGCGTGACACCACGA
TGCCTGTAGCAATGGCAACAACGTTGCGCAAACTATTAACTGGCGAACTACTTACTCTAGCTTCCCGGCA
ACAATTAATAGACTGGATGGAGGCGGATAAAGTTGCAGGACCACTTCTGCGCTCGGCCCTTCCGGCTGGC
TGGTTTATTGCTGATAAATCTGGAGCCGGTGAGCGTGGGTCTCGCGGTATCATTGCAGCACTGGGGCCAG
ATGGTAAGCCCTCCCGTATCGTAGTTATCTACACGACGGGGAGTCAGGCAACTATGGATGAACGAAATAG
ACAGATCGCTGAGATAGGTGCCTCACTGATTAAGCATTGGTAACTGTCAGACCAAGTTTACTCATATATA
CTTTAGATTGATTTAAAACTTCATTTTTAATTTAAAAGGATCTAGGTGAAGATCCTTTTTGATAATCTCA
TGACCAAAATCCCTTAACGTGAGTTTTCGTTCCACTGAGCGTCAGACCCCGTAGAAAAGATCAAAGGATC
TTCTTGAGATCCTTTTTTTCTGCGCGTAATCTGCTGCTTGCAAACAAAAAAACCACCGCTACCAGCGGTG
GTTTGTTTGCCGGATCAAGAGCTACCAACTCTTTTTCCGAAGGTAACTGGCTTCAGCAGAGCGCAGATAC
CAAATACTGTTCTTCTAGTGTAGCCGTAGTTAGGCCACCACTTCAAGAACTCTGTAGCACCGCCTACATA
CCTCGCTCTGCTAATCCTGTTACCAGTGGCTGCTGCCAGTGGCGATAAGTCGTGTCTTACCGGGTTGGAC
TCAAGACGATAGTTACCGGATAAGGCGCAGCGGTCGGGCTGAACGGGGGGTTCGTGCACACAGCCCAGCT
TGGAGCGAACGACCTACACCGAACTGAGATACCTACAGCGTGAGCTATGAGAAAGCGCCACGCTTCCCGA
AGGGAGAAAGGCGGACAGGTATCCGGTAAGCGGCAGGGTCGGAACAGGAGAGCGCACGAGGGAGCTTCCA
GGGGGAAACGCCTGGTATCTTTATAGTCCTGTCGGGTTTCGCCACCTCTGACTTGAGCGTCGATTTTTGT
GATGCTCGTCAGGGGGGCGGAGCCTATGGAAAAACGCCAGCAACGCGGCCTTTTTACGGTTCCTGGCCTT
TTGCTGGCCTTTTGCTCACATGT
